>Addgene plasmid #179773 | pJH2198 | addgene full sequence | sequence record 355751 | Addgene NGS Result
CGCCCAATACGCAAACCGCCTCTCCCCGCGCGTTGGCCGATTCATTAATGCAGCTGGCACGACAGGTTTC
CCGACTGGAAAGCGGGCAGTGAGCGCAACGCAATTAATGTGAGTTAGCTCACTCATTAGGCACCCCAGGC
TTTACACTTTATGCTTCCGGCTCGTATGTTGTGTGGAATTGTGAGCGGATAACAATTTCACACAGGAAAC
AGCTATGACATGATTACGAATTCGAATGGCCATGGGACGTCGACGCTTGCATGCCTGCAGCGTTTCCGAT
ACCCCCTTATATCAGCACACATTCAGTCATCATACCACAAAATGTTGTGATAGTGATAGGCAAAACTACC
GTATTTCCTCTATTAATCTTGCATGCAAGACTAATTTTCGATTAACCCGTAGGGGTGCAAGACTAATAGA
GACTGCAAGACTATTAGAGGCTGAAATACTAATTTTCGTATGCTCAATAATTTTGGAAATTGGCCTATTT
TTTGTAGAAACTTGATACCGTTTAAACAAGGAAAAATACACACTTTTTAATATTTCATCAATAATTTGAA
CGATTTTGTGATTTTAAGTTCAATTTGCCCAAAAAAAGACAATTTTTCTGACGTTACCGCAAAGTAATGC
TGGTCAGGCAAAAAGAGCGGTGCAAAAATATAAGAGACTGCAATACTAATAGAGGAAATACGGTAATTGA
ATTTTAGTGAAACTTGCGACAGTTTTCCTCATTTTTTTGTTATTCCGGCATACGAGTGTGGCATACGAGT
GAGGTCATCTTTTGTTTCTTCCGTTTCTTCATCGCTTTTGAAAAAAAATGTTGAAGAAAACTTCGTAGCC
GATAGCCGGATAATGTTTGGCACGGCGTTCCAACATATATCATTGGAAATTTTTTAAGATTTTTGCGAAA
AATCACATTCTTCACGATGAGAACACGTTATTGAAGGAATATAAATCAAGAATAACATATAGTTATATTT
CTCTATTACTTTAACGTTAAATATGAGCAAATTTGAGCATTTTGATTGCGATGAAAAGCAGAATCGAGTC
AACTGAAATCCGTTCAAAAACCTAAGCTCGGTTCGCCCGAAAGTCGATTTTTCCAATAGCCGAACAGCAC
TGCTTCTTTATTTTCCAGGTATTTTTGGGGTGTAAGAATTATATCTTCTTTGTTTGGGTATTTACGTTTC
CGAATTCCCTTTCTTGATCTGTCGCTATTTTTCAGAAACCAGAACAGTTTATCCTTTTTCATGAGAACCT
GAATAGCTCAAAAACCCGTTTAATTTCTTTTCATCATCTCATTTGAAACTTTCCTAGTCTTCTTAATGAT
TTCCAGGCTCCTCCTACATTTGTATCTCAAGATGCATACACTTTATTTCCGCTCCAATTCGAATCATCTA
CTTCTCTTTTTTCTTCAACTTTCTACTTTTTTCCATTCTTTTCTTTCAAATGTTCGACGTCTTCAAGTGA
CTGCTCTTCATTCTCCTCATTTTTCTCGAATTTCATTCTTGTCTCTTTTTTGCTCAAAAATGGAAAATGA
AAGTGACGTGAGATTTGGACGGCGGGACACGGGGGCAGTAGAAGCAGCAAAAAGGAGAGAAAGAGGACAC
AAATAAGAAGAACGAATTCAAAAATAAGCGGAGAGGAGCTATTTCCGTCAATTCTACCTCCCCAATCTTC
ATCAATTCGGCTCAATTGAATGACGTCACAGGGAGATAAACCGTTTGGATGAGCGCCGTCCATCACTGAC
GCCATCCCGTTTGGGACAAGAAAAGAGAAAAAAGAGCACAAAGTTTTTGGTGACGGATCTTGTCAATCAT
ATGAAAGTTGTTCTGATTGATTGTCAGTTTTTTTCCTACTTTTTTGGATTCTATCCACTTCTGAACTTTT
GACAAGTTTCAAACTTTCTGAATCATTTTCTATGCATTTTCCTGGAATTCTTTTTATGTAAAATATGAAA
TAGAATGTTTTTGAATTCAAGTTCTGCTTTTTTCTTCTTTTCTGTTCTGTTCGGGCTTGGGTATGCTTTT
TTTAAAAATTATTTTGCACATCGACCAATAAGTGCGCAACTTATAAAATTAATTTATTTTTGTTAATTTT
TGAAATACTTGTATTGCTTTAAGTGATCTGACCTCGCCCTGAGCTTTCCACGTAGTTATCAAATACAAAT
CCTCCAAGGGTAACGTACCTATATTACTGATCTTTATAATAACTTTATCACCTGTCCAGTTCCAGAGGAA
TTCTGTTAAGCTTATAGGCACAGAAGGAGTCATTTCTGCTGGTTTTTAATGATCCAAATCTTTATTTCAA
GTAAAAAACTGAACACTTGCGAATAAAACTATCAGATTAACCATTCACCAAAAATGTGTTTGAATCTAAA
ACTTTCTCAGTATTCCAAATATAGAAATAAATAACCACGACATTGCTAAAATCTGTCTGAATTGTGTACT
CCTTACCGTGAAGTAATAATGGATATAATGAATCGTTTGAAATGAATGATCAGCACATTTTTGGTGAAAG
ATCACAAATAAGGAATAAGCGTCGGAAAATAAAACGATTATTTCGGATCAAAAATTTGTTGAAGATCATA
TACACTCGAGACCAAGATTATTCTAGACAATTTTCAAATTGGCTTCTTTGTTTGCAAATCTTCATAATAA
TCTGTGAAGTTTGGAAATTTGAATTTTTAATCTTTTTTCATAGATTATAGTTTTTATTTCTTTGCAAAAC
TATATTAAAAACCGATGCATTGTTTTAGGGAAATTAATGAGCCTTTTGTTCAACACTAAAAACAATAAAA
TTAAAATTTTGGCTTCATCATTTGACCTTTTTTAAGTTCGAAAACTTTTCTCGTATTTCTGAACCGCCAA
TTTTTTCACACATCTCTAGACTTTTGGTGCCCGTTCCAGAAAGTTAAGTAATTGCTATTCTAAGAAAGTT
CTCAACATTGTTTTTTAGTTCTGATTGAATTCTGATGTTCCAGGAATATATTTTAAATTTAATATTCTTT
GCACTATTTCTATACTAACTAAATAATAAATAGTCTAAGTATGTTCAATGAGAACAAAAAAGCTCTATCT
ATATTTTTCTATCCTATTTCATTTATATCCTTTTCATTTTGAACTCACCAGCTTCTCTTCTTCTTCTTGT
CCATATACTTCTTAAAAGTCTCGAACTTCTCTCTCTCACTCTCCATCAATTTCTTTATGGCTACCGCTTG
CGCTCTGCCGCTTCCGAAGAAAGAAGGCGTTGGCAGAGCTCTCAATTCTATTTTTTCTCGCCGTAGGCTA
TCGATTTCTCAGCTTCTCTTCTCTCTTCCTCACTCCACCACCACCACTTCGGGCTTCTTCTTTTCTTCAT
TTTCGTCTTCTTCTTCATCCTCTTCTTTTTTTTTCAGTTCCCCCTCACTCCTCCCCTTATATGCGCGTGC
GAGAGGGGTGCAAAAGCAGCGCGCATCCGAGAATTGAAACGAGAAAACGGAGACGCAGCAGCAGTTCGTC
CTCAGAAAAATAGCCAGTAAAAAGAGAAAAAGATAGAGAGAGACCTATCGCATTTTATTTTCAAATTGCA
ATTCCTGCAATTCATGTGTGCGTGTGCCCATTTTCAATTCTTCCCGTTATTTTTCAGACCATTACCAACG
TTCTTTCTAGATCTTGAGACAATCTTCCTTCTGCTCAATCGTTCGTCGTGAAGACGGCATCGACGACGAC
GACGATCAGCAGTAAAGGATCCTTATGCGGCCTCGCACGCCTTACACAAAAGAAGCGCTACGATACGAGC
GTCGTCATCAAAAGCCTCCACCCACTCATCCGCCTGCTCCTACAGCTGCTCCTCGTCCAGACACTACAGA
AGTATTCGGCCGGCGAGAAGCAAATTCGTCGCCGATCACCGATTTTATCCAGTCGTTTTGTGCGAGCATT
CAAGACGAAAGCTGCAGTTCAACTGACGAGCCAAACTTTGAATTCAAAAATGATATTACTGAACGATTAT
GGTTAAAGCCTTTTGATATTGTGCCTTCGCCTCAAATTTTATCCGATTCGAAGAAAACTAGTTCTCCAAG
AAGGTGCTGGGCCAAGAATTTTCGCCGATATTTAACCGATGGTATTCTTATTATTCAATTATTTACTTTA
TTCAATTGCGCTTCTTCATCTCATTTATCCAACACAATTCCTCCTTGTAAAAATTTTGGGTTTTTTGCGC
AGCATAGCGACAATGTAACTGATCGTTGCACAGTTTGGTCTGATGACGTCCCGCGGATTAATATAATTAT
GAGTCGACAAGGAATTCAAGTACCGGTAGAAAAAATGAGTAAAGGAGAAGAACTTTTCACTGGAGTTGTC
CCAATTCTTGTTGAATTAGATGGTGATGTTAATGGGCACAAATTTTCTGTCAGTGGAGAGGGTGAAGGTG
ATGCAACATACGGAAAACTTACCCTTAAATTTATTTGCACTACTGGAAAACTACCTGTTCCATGGGTAAG
TTTAAACATATATATACTAACTAACCCTGATTATTTAAATTTTCAGCCAACACTTGTCACTACTCTCACT
TATGGTGTTCAATGCTTCTCGAGATACCCAGATCATATGAAACAGCATGACTTTTTCAAGAGTGCCATGC
CCGAAGGTTATGTACAGGAAAGAACTATATTTTTCAAAGATGACGGGAACTACAAGACACGTAAGTTTAA
ACAGTTCGGTACTAACTAACCATACATATTTAAATTTTCAGGTGCTGAAGTCAAGTTTGAAGGTGATACC
CTTGTTAATAGAATCGAGTTAAAAGGTATTGATTTTAAAGAAGATGGAAACATTCTTGGACACAAATTGG
AATACAACTATAACTCACACAATGTATACATCATGGCAGACAAACAAAAGAATGGAATCAAAGTTGTAAG
TTTAAACATGATTTTACTAACTAACTAATCTGATTTAAATTTTCAGAACTTCAAAATTAGACACAACATT
GAAGATGGAAGCGTTCAACTAGCAGACCATTATCAACAAAATACTCCAATTGGCGATGGCCCTGTCCTTT
TACCAGACAACCATTACCTGTCCACACAATCTGCCCTTTCGAAAGATCCCAACGAAAAGAGAGACCACAT
GGTCCTTCTTGAGTTTGTAACAGCTGCTGGGATTACACATGGCATGGACGAACTATACAAAAGCCCACAA
GCTTCAGGGCCCGAGCTCGACGTCATTCCTGAAATTTGCTCAACTGGCACACAATCACGTATTAGAATAT
TAAAGCATGTGTTCCTTTTTCCAGAGTTACAACCGTTATCATTTTTTGAAATATTCGCCGTCGGCTTGAG
AAACACTGACACGTGGCAGTTGAATGCCGGCGAGAAGGGTAATGATTGCATTTCGGGAAGTATAAATCGG
TGTACATCGTGTTTCCGGAGGATCTCAGGCACTCTTCGTAAGCTTAATGAAGCCTATCGGTCTTTCGACA
CAACTCTTTCTCGTTTCGACTGCCTTCCAGCGGTGGACACTGCCTCCGCAACAAGACCGTTCTCGCCGAA
CGCAACTTGTGATAATTGTAAAATATGGTATCGTAGATGGTTGTTGGTTCAATCGCTTCAAATCTGGCAA
CGGCCTCCGTGTATTAACTGGTGCTACTATACTCAATTGGCATGCCCACATCTCGCACCTGCAAAATTAT
GGGACTACGCAGGTCATCCGTCGTTTCAGTGTAGAGATATGGACATTGACAGTTGGCGCCACGAATGTGA
CTGCATCCATCCGTGTGATGTTCGTGGAATTGTAGCTCCAGGTGTTGCAATGGGCAACGCTCCTTTAGTT
CAGCACGACTTTTTCGCGGCACAGATTCACTGTGAAACGCGGAAAAAGGAGTGCCACAAGCGTTTCAAAC
AGATTCGGAAATCAAAACGGAGTGACACCAGCAGTAACATTGTTTTTTTATCAAGCGCATCACCAAAACG
CCCAAAATTCCTGATTCTTTCATTGTTGTTTCTTCGATTTATGTTGTTGTTATAGGGGGTACCATGGTAT
TGATATCTGAGCTCCGCATCGGCCGCTGTCATCAGATCGCCATCTCGCGCCCGTGCCTCTGACTTCTAAG
TCCAATTACTCTTCAACATCCCTACATGCTCTTTCTCCCTGTGCTCCCACCCCCTATTTTTGTTATTATC
AAAAAACTTCTCTTAATTTCTTTGTTTTTTAGCTTCTTTTAAGTCACCTCTAACAATGAAATTGTGTAGA
TTCAAAAATAGAATTAATTCGTAATAAAAAGTCGAAAAAAATTGTGCTCCCTCCCCCCATTAATAATAAT
TCTATCCCAAAATCTACACAATGTTCTGTGTACACTTCTTATGTTTTTTACTTCTGATAAATTTTTTTGA
AACATCATAGAAAAAACCGCACACAAAATACCTTATCATATGTTACGTTTCAGTTTATGACCGCAATTTT
TATTTCTTCGCACGTCTGGGCCTCTCATGACGTCAAATCATGCTCATCGTGAAAAAGTTTTGGAGTATTT
TTGGAATTTTTCAATCAAGTGAAAGTTTATGAAATTAATTTTCCTGCTTTTGCTTTTTGGGGTTTCCCCT
ATTGTTTGTCAAGATTTCGAGGACGGCGTTTTTCTTGCTAAAATCACAAGTATTGATGAGCACGATGCAA
GAAAGATCGGAAGAAGGTTTGGGTTTGAGGCTCAGTGGAAGGTGAGTAGAAGTTGATAATTTGAAAGTGG
AGTAGTGTCTATGGGGTTTTTGCCTTAAATGACAGAATACATTCCCAATATACCAAACATAACTGTTTCT
ACTAGTGGCCACGTGGGCCGTGCACCTTAAGCTTGGCACTGGCCGTCGTTTTACAACGTCGTGACTGGGA
AAACCCTGGCGTTACCCAACTTAATCGCCTTGCAGCACATCCCCCTTTCGCCAGCTGGCGTAATAGCGAA
GAGGCCCGCACCGATCGCCCTTCCCAACAGTTGCGCAGCCTGAATGGCGAATGGCGCCTGATGCGGTATT
TTCTCCTTACGCATCTGTGCGGTATTTCACACCGCATA
[142 nt withheld, positions 7039-7180]
C
[141 nt withheld, positions 7182-7322]
CCTTTGACGTTGGAGTCCACGTTCTTT
[37 nt withheld, positions 7350-7386]
ACCCTATCTCGGGCTATTCTTTTGATTTATAAGGGATTTTGCCGATTTCGGCCTATTGGTTAAAAAATGA
GCTGATTTAACAAAAATTTAACGCGAATTTTAACAAAATATTAACGTTTACAATTTTATGGTGCACTCTC
AGTACAATCTGCTCTGATGCCGCATAGTTAAGCCAGCCCCGACACCCGCCAACACCCGCTGACGCGCCCT
GACGGGCTTGTCTGCTCCCGGCATCCGCTTACAGACAAGCTGTGACCGTCTCCGGGAGCTGCATGTGTCA
GAGGTTTTCACCGTCATCACCGAAACGCGCGAGACGAAAGGGCCTCGTGATACGCCTATTTTTATAGGTT
AATGTCATGATAATAATGGTTTCTTAGACGTCAGGTGGCACTTTTCGGGGAAATGTGCGCGGAACCCCTA
TTTGTTTATTTTTCTAAATACATTCAAATATGTATCCGCTCATGAGACAATAACCCTGATAAATGCTTCA
ATAATATTGAAAAAGGAAGAGTATGAGTATTCAACATTTCCGTGTCGCCCTTATTCCCTTTTTTGCGGCA
TTTTGCCTTCCTGTTTTTGCTCACCCAGAAACGCTGGTGAAAGTAAAAGATGCTGAAGATCAGTTGGGTG
CACGAGTGGGTTACATCGAACTGGATCTCAACAGCGGTAAGATCCTTGAGAGTTTTCGCCCCGAAGAACG
TTTTCCAATGATGAGCACTTTTAAAGTTCTGCTATGTGGCGCGGTATTATCCCGTATTGACGCCGGGCAA
GAGCAACTCGGTCGCCGCATACACTATTCTCAGAATGACTTGGTTGAGTACTCACCAGTCACAGAAAAGC
ATCTTACGGATGGCATGACAGTAAGAGAATTATGCAGTGCTGCCATAACCATGAGTGATAACACTGCGGC
CAACTTACTTCTGACAACGATCGGAGGACCGAAGGAGCTAACCGCTTTTTTGCACAACATGGGGGATCAT
GTAACTCGCCTTGATCGTTGGGAACCGGAGCTGAATGAAGCCATACCAAACGACGAGCGTGACACCACGA
TGCCTGTAGCAATGGCAACAACGTTGCGCAAACTATTAACTGGCGAACTACTTACTCTAGCTTCCCGGCA
ACAATTAATAGACTGGATGGAGGCGGATAAAGTTGCAGGACCACTTCTGCGCTCGGCCCTTCCGGCTGGC
TGGTTTATTGCTGATAAATCTGGAGCCGGTGAGCGTGGGTCTCGCGGTATCATTGCAGCACTGGGGCCAG
ATGGTAAGCCCTCCCGTATCGTAGTTATCTACACGACGGGGAGTCAGGCAACTATGGATGAACGAAATAG
ACAGATCGCTGAGATAGGTGCCTCACTGATTAAGCATTGGTAACTGTCAGACCAAGTTTACTCATATATA
CTTTAGATTGATTTAAAACTTCATTTTTAATTTAAAAGGATCTAGGTGAAGATCCTTTTTGATAATCTCA
TGACCAAAATCCCTTAACGTGAGTTTTCGTTCCACTGAGCGTCAGACCCCGTAGAAAAGATCAAAGGATC
TTCTTGAGATCCTTTTTTTCTGCGCGTAATCTGCTGCTTGCAAACAAAAAAACCACCGCTACCAGCGGTG
GTTTGTTTGCCGGATCAAGAGCTACCAACTCTTTTTCCGAAGGTAACTGGCTTCAGCAGAGCGCAGATAC
CAAATACTGTTCTTCTAGTGTAGCCGTAGTTAGGCCACCACTTCAAGAACTCTGTAGCACCGCCTACATA
CCTCGCTCTGCTAATCCTGTTACCAGTGGCTGCTGCCAGTGGCGATAAGTCGTGTCTTACCGGGTTGGAC
TCAAGACGATAGTTACCGGATAAGGCGCAGCGGTCGGGCTGAACGGGGGGTTCGTGCACACAGCCCAGCT
TGGAGCGAACGACCTACACCGAACTGAGATACCTACAGCGTGAGCTATGAGAAAGCGCCACGCTTCCCGA
AGGGAGAAAGGCGGACAGGTATCCGGTAAGCGGCAGGGTCGGAACAGGAGAGCGCACGAGGGAGCTTCCA
GGGGGAAACGCCTGGTATCTTTATAGTCCTGTCGGGTTTCGCCACCTCTGACTTGAGCGTCGATTTTTGT
GATGCTCGTCAGGGGGGCGGAGCCTATGGAAAAACGCCAGCAACGCGGCCTTTTTACGGTTCCTGGCCTT
TTGCTGGCCTTTTGCTCACATGTTCTTTCCTGCGTTATCCCCTGATTCTGTGGATAACCGTATTACCGCC
TTTGAGTGAGCTGATACCGCTCGCCGCAGCCGAACGACCGAGCGCAGCGAGTCAGTGAGCGAGGAAGCGG
AAGAG
Features (pLannotate 1.2.2; 14 found; start..end, strand, type, name):
    105..126     +  protein_bind   CAP binding site: CAP binding activates transcription in the presence of cAMP. E. coli catabolite activator protein
    141..171     +  promoter       lac promoter: promoter for the E. coli lac operon
    179..195     +  protein_bind   lac operator: The lac repressor binds to the lac operator to inhibit transcription in E. coli. This inhibition can be relieved by adding lactose or isopropyl-β-D-thiogalactopyranoside (IPTG). lac repressor encoded by lacI
   4308..5171    +  CDS            EGFP: EGFP is a basic (constitutively fluorescent) green fluorescent protein published in 1996, derived from Aequorea victoria. It is reported to be a rapidly-maturing weak dimer with moderate acid sensitivity.
   6539..6691    +  CDS            aex-5 (fragment): AEX5_CAEEL - Also known as kpc-3 From Caenorhabditis elegans.
   6827..6981    +  CDS            lacZα (fragment): LacZα fragment of β-galactosidase; lacZ fragment
   6987..7038    -  misc_feature   bom (fragment): basis of mobility region from pBR322
   7057..7437    +  rep_origin     M13 ori (sequence partly withheld): M13 bacteriophage origin of replication; arrow indicates direction of (+) strand synthesis
   7513..7562    -  misc_feature   bom (fragment): basis of mobility region from pBR322
   7664..7699    -  CDS            rop (fragment): Rop protein, which maintains plasmids at low copy number; rop
   7794..7898    +  promoter       AmpR promoter: bla
   7899..8759    +  CDS            AmpR: β-lactamase; bla; confers resistance to ampicillin, carbenicillin, and related antibiotics
   8930..9518    +  rep_origin     ori: high-copy-number ColE1/pMB1/pBR322/pUC origin of replication
   9701..92      +  CDS            lacI (fragment) (across the origin): lac repressor; lacI; The lac repressor binds to the lac operator to inhibit transcription in E. coli. This inhibition can be relieved by adding lactose or isopropyl-β-D-thiogalactopyranoside (IPTG).
