[The description below was written by a language model from this plasmid's Addgene catalogue record and pLannotate feature annotations shown in this document.]
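Description:
pJH2198 is a C. elegans expression plasmid built on a pBSK (Bluescript-type) backbone, designed to produce a GFP-tagged version of the nematode protein NLF-1 throughout the nervous system. It is maintained in E. coli as a high-copy plasmid through a ColE1/pUC-type origin and selected with ampicillin via the β-lactamase gene and its native promoter. The annotated backbone also carries an M13 phage origin for single-stranded DNA production. It retains remnants of cloning-vector history as well: the lac promoter/operator with CAP site, and fragments of lacZα, lacI, bom and rop. None of these contributes to expression in the worm.

According to the catalogue entry, the payload is an nlf-1 coding region fused to GFP, cloned between BamHI and KpnI sites, both retained. It is driven by the rgef-1 promoter, which is widely used for pan-neuronal expression in C. elegans, and is followed by the unc-54 3' UTR, a standard worm terminator and polyadenylation region. The automated feature table recognises only the fluorescent protein, labelled EGFP, and does not annotate the rgef-1 promoter, nlf-1 or the unc-54 3' UTR. These presumably lie in the large unannotated stretches flanking the GFP. A short match called aex-5 downstream of GFP probably reflects genomic sequence carried along with the 3' region. The depositor notes three amino-acid substitutions found by sequencing in the exons and states that they do not affect function. The sequenced record is also slightly shorter than the listed total size.

The associated work concerns NLF-1 delivering a sodium leak channel to regulate neuronal excitability and rhythmic locomotion. The construct therefore suits transgenic visualisation of NLF-1 localisation in neurons or pan-neuronal expression of the tagged protein.
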