Addgene plasmid #179773: pJH2198
Purpose: Prgef-1 NLF-1::GFP unc-54 3' UTR C.elegans pan-neural expression of NLF-1::GFP
Depositing lab: Mei Zhen. Depositing organization: Sinai Health System. Publication: NLF-1 delivers a sodium leak channel to regulate neuronal excitability and modulate rhythmic locomotion. Xie L, Gao S, Alcaire SM, Aoyagi K, Wang Y, Griffin JK, Stagljar I, Nagamatsu S, Zhen M. Neuron. 2013 Mar 20;77(6):1069-82. doi: 10.1016/j.neuron.2013.01.018. PubMed 23522043.
Backbone
  Vector backbone: pBSK
  Backbone manufacturer: stratagene
  Backbone size w/o insert (bp): 7441
  Total vector size (bp): 9712
  Vector type: Worm Expression
Growth in bacteria
  Bacterial resistance: Ampicillin, 100 μg/mL
  Growth temperature: 37°C
  Growth strain: DH5alpha
  Copy number: High Copy
Gene/Insert
  Gene/Insert name: NLF-1::GFP
  Species: C. elegans (nematode)
  Insert size (bp): 2271
  Entrez Gene: nlf-1 (a.k.a. CELE_F55A4.2)
  Promoter: Prgef-1
  Tag / fusion protein: GFP
  Cloning method: Restriction Enzyme; 5′ cloning site BamHI (not destroyed); 3′ cloning site KpnI (not destroyed)
  Sequencing primers: 5′ ATGCGGCCTCGCACGCCT; 3′ CTATAACAACAACATAA
Terms and licenses: Academic/Nonprofit Terms; Industry Terms: Not Available to Industry
Depositor comments: Please note Addgene NGS identified 3 mutations in the exons- I51N (exon1), T39A, L233S (exon2). Depositor confirms mutations do not affect plasmid function.
How to cite: pJH2198 was a gift from Mei Zhen (Addgene plasmid # 179773 ; http://n2t.net/addgene:179773 ; RRID:Addgene_179773)
